>Addgene plasmid #80530 | Rab11al cds in pGem-T Easy | addgene full sequence | sequence record 176719 | Addgene NGS Result
GCGGTTTGCGTATTGGGCGCTCTTCCGCTTCCTCGCTCACTGACTCGCTGCGCTCGGTCGTTCGGCTGCG
GCGAGCGGTATCAGCTCACTCAAAGGCGGTAATACGGTTATCCACAGAATCAGGGGATAACGCAGGAAAG
AACATGTGAGCAAAAGGCCAGCAAAAGGCCAGGAACCGTAAAAAGGCCGCGTTGCTGGCGTTTTTCCATA
GGCTCCGCCCCCCTGACGAGCATCACAAAAATCGACGCTCAAGTCAGAGGTGGCGAAACCCGACAGGACT
ATAAAGATACCAGGCGTTTCCCCCTGGAAGCTCCCTCGTGCGCTCTCCTGTTCCGACCCTGCCGCTTACC
GGATACCTGTCCGCCTTTCTCCCTTCGGGAAGCGTGGCGCTTTCTCATAGCTCACGCTGTAGGTATCTCA
GTTCGGTGTAGGTCGTTCGCTCCAAGCTGGGCTGTGTGCACGAACCCCCCGTTCAGCCCGACCGCTGCGC
CTTATCCGGTAACTATCGTCTTGAGTCCAACCCGGTAAGACACGACTTATCGCCACTGGCAGCAGCCACT
GGTAACAGGATTAGCAGAGCGAGGTATGTAGGCGGTGCTACAGAGTTCTTGAAGTGGTGGCCTAACTACG
GCTACACTAGAAGAACAGTATTTGGTATCTGCGCTCTGCTGAAGCCAGTTACCTTCGGAAAAAGAGTTGG
TAGCTCTTGATCCGGCAAACAAACCACCGCTGGTAGCGGTGGTTTTTTTGTTTGCAAGCAGCAGATTACG
CGCAGAAAAAAAGGATCTCAAGAAGATCCTTTGATCTTTTCTACGGGGTCTGACGCTCAGTGGAACGAAA
ACTCACGTTAAGGGATTTTGGTCATGAGATTATCAAAAAGGATCTTCACCTAGATCCTTTTAAATTAAAA
ATGAAGTTTTAAATCAATCTAAAGTATATATGAGTAAACTTGGTCTGACAGTTACCAATGCTTAATCAGT
GAGGCACCTATCTCAGCGATCTGTCTATTTCGTTCATCCATAGTTGCCTGACTCCCCGTCGTGTAGATAA
CTACGATACGGGAGGGCTTACCATCTGGCCCCAGTGCTGCAATGATACCGCGAGACCCACGCTCACCGGC
TCCAGATTTATCAGCAATAAACCAGCCAGCCGGAAGGGCCGAGCGCAGAAGTGGTCCTGCAACTTTATCC
GCCTCCATCCAGTCTATTAATTGTTGCCGGGAAGCTAGAGTAAGTAGTTCGCCAGTTAATAGTTTGCGCA
ACGTTGTTGCCATTGCTACAGGCATCGTGGTGTCACGCTCGTCGTTTGGTATGGCTTCATTCAGCTCCGG
TTCCCAACGATCAAGGCGAGTTACATGATCCCCCATGTTGTGCAAAAAAGCGGTTAGCTCCTTCGGTCCT
CCGATCGTTGTCAGAAGTAAGTTGGCCGCAGTGTTATCACTCATGGTTATGGCAGCACTGCATAATTCTC
TTACTGTCATGCCATCCGTAAGATGCTTTTCTGTGACTGGTGAGTACTCAACCAAGTCATTCTGAGAATA
GTGTATGCGGCGACCGAGTTGCTCTTGCCCGGCGTCAATACGGGATAATACCGCGCCACATAGCAGAACT
TTAAAAGTGCTCATCATTGGAAAACGTTCTTCGGGGCGAAAACTCTCAAGGATCTTACCGCTGTTGAGAT
CCAGTTCGATGTAACCCACTCGTGCACCCAACTGATCTTCAGCATCTTTTACTTTCACCAGCGTTTCTGG
GTGAGCAAAAACAGGAAGGCAAAATGCCGCAAAAAAGGGAATAAGGGCGACACGGAAATGTTGAATACTC
ATACTCTTCCTTTTTCAATATTATTGAAGCATTTATCAGGGTTATTGTCTCATGAGCGGATACATATTTG
AATGTATTTAGAAAAATAAACAAATAGGGGTTCCGCGCACATTTCCCCGAAAAGTGCCACCTGATGCGGT
GTGAAATACCGCACAGATGCGTAAGGAGAAAATACCGCATCAGGAAATTGTAAGCGTTAATATTTTGTTA
AAATTCGCGTTAAATTTTTGTTAAATCAGCTCATTTTTTAACCAATAGGCCGAAATCGGCAAAATCCCTT
ATAAATCAAAAGAATAGACCGAGATAGGGT
[37 nt withheld, positions 2131-2167]
AAAGAACGTGGACTCCAACGTCAAAGG
[49 nt withheld, positions 2195-2243]
T
[91 nt withheld, positions 2245-2335]
G
[124 nt withheld, positions 2337-2460]
CCATTCGCCATTCAGGCTGCGCAACTGTTGGGAAGGGCGATCGGTGCGGGCCTCTTCGCTATTACGCCAG
CTGGCGAAAGGGGGATGTGCTGCAAGGCGATTAAGTTGGGTAACGCCAGGGTTTTCCCAGTCACGACGTT
GTAAAACGACGGCCAGTGAATTGTAATACGACTCACTATAGGGCGAATTGGGCCCGACGTCGCATGCTCC
CGGCCGCCATGGCGGCCGCGGGAATTCGATTTCATGACTGGTAGAGAGGACGAGTATGACTATCTCTTTA
AAGTGGTTCTGATTGGTGACTCGGGTGTGGGCAAGAGTAACCTGCTCTCTCGCTTCACCCGCAATGAGTT
CAACCTGGAGAGCAAGAGCACCATCGGGGTGGAGTTTGCCACGCGCAGTATCCATGTGGAGGGCAAGACG
GTCAAAGCTCAGATCTGGGATACGGCTGGACAGGAGAGATACAGAGCCATCACATCAGCGTATTACAGAG
GTGCCGTAGGAGCCCTGCTGGTGTATGACATCGCCAAGCATCTGACCTATGAGAACGCAGAGCGCTGGCT
GAAAGAGCTGCAGGATCACGCTGACAGCAATATTGTCATCATGTTAGTAGGAAACAAAAGCGACTTGCGT
CATCTGAGGGCTGTTCCTATGGATGAAGCTAAAGCATTTGCAGAGAAACATGGGCTGTCTTTCTTGGAGA
CGTCAGCGCTGGACTCTTCTAATGTTGAACTTGCCTTTCAGACTATTCTCACAGAAATCTACCGTATCGT
GTCCCAGAGGCAGATGTCGGGGCGTGGAGATGACAGCTTCTCCCCCAGCTCCAAAGTGGTTCCCATTACG
GTGCAGCCCACACAAAATTCTGGCAAGCAGAGTGCCTGCTGTCAGAATAACTGAGCTGCCACAGCAATCA
CTAGTGAATTCGCGGCCGCCTGCAGGTCGACCATATGGGAGAGCTCCCAACGCGTTGGATGCATAGCTTG
AGTATTCTATAGTGTCACCTAAATAGCTTGGCGTAATCATGGTCATAGCTGTTTCCTGTGTGAAATTGTT
ATCCGCTCACAATTCCACACAACATACGAGCCGGAAGCATAAAGTGTAAAGCCTGGGGTGCCTAATGAGT
GAGCTAACTCACATTAATTGCGTTGCGCTCACTGCCCGCTTTCCAGTCGGGAAACCTGTCGTGCCAGCTG
CATTAATGAATCGGCCAACGCGCGGGGAGAG
Features (pLannotate 1.2.2; 14 found; start..end, strand, type, name):
    203..791     -  rep_origin     ori: high-copy-number ColE1/pMB1/pBR322/pUC origin of replication
    962..1822    -  CDS            AmpR: β-lactamase; bla; confers resistance to ampicillin, carbenicillin, and related antibiotics
   1823..1927    -  promoter       AmpR promoter: bla
   1954..2004    +  misc_feature   bom (fragment): basis of mobility region from pBR322
   2032..2460    -  rep_origin     f1 ori (sequence partly withheld): f1 bacteriophage origin of replication; arrow indicates direction of (+) strand synthesis
   2464..2621    -  CDS            lacZα (fragment): LacZα fragment of β-galactosidase; lacZ fragment
   2624..2642    +  promoter       T7 promoter: promoter for bacteriophage T7 RNA polymerase
   2704..3348    +  CDS            RAB11A: RB11A_HUMAN - Also known as RAB11. Experimental evidence at protein level: Swiss-Prot protein existence level 1. The small GTPases Rab are key regulators of intracellular membrane trafficking, from the formation of transport vesicles to their fusion with membranes. Rabs cycle between an inactive GDP-bound form and an active GTP-bound form that is able to recruit to membranes different set of downstream effectors directly responsible for vesicle formation, movement, tethering and fusion. The small Rab GTPase RAB11A regulates endocytic recycling. Acts as a major regulator of membrane delivery du
   3372..3434    -  CDS            VESPI_VESMG (fragment): Experimental evidence at protein level: Swiss-Prot protein existence level 1. Shows contractile activity on isolated ileum smooth muscle. From Vespa magnifica (Hornet).
   3446..3464    -  promoter       SP6 promoter: promoter for bacteriophage SP6 RNA polymerase
   3506..3522    -  protein_bind   lac operator: The lac repressor binds to the lac operator to inhibit transcription in E. coli. This inhibition can be relieved by adding lactose or isopropyl-β-D-thiogalactopyranoside (IPTG). lac repressor encoded by lacI
   3530..3560    -  promoter       lac promoter: promoter for the E. coli lac operon
   3575..3596    -  protein_bind   CAP binding site: CAP binding activates transcription in the presence of cAMP. E. coli catabolite activator protein
   3609..20      -  CDS            lacI (fragment) (across the origin): lac repressor; lacI; The lac repressor binds to the lac operator to inhibit transcription in E. coli. This inhibition can be relieved by adding lactose or isopropyl-β-D-thiogalactopyranoside (IPTG).
