[The description below was written by a language model from this plasmid's Addgene catalogue record and pLannotate feature annotations shown in this document.]
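Description:
Rab11al cds in pGem-T Easy is a small (about 3.7 kb) bacterial cloning plasmid carrying the coding sequence of zebrafish (Danio rerio) rab11al, a Rab11-family small GTPase, in the commercial pGEM-T Easy TA-cloning backbone. It belongs to a library of full-length zebrafish rab clones. The plasmid replicates in E. coli at high copy from a ColE1/pUC-type origin and is selected with ampicillin through the β-lactamase gene and its native promoter. An f1 phage origin is also present, which in principle allows production of single-stranded DNA.

The insert sits in the multiple cloning site that interrupts the lacZα region, leaving lacZα fragments along with the lac promoter, lac operator and CAP binding site as remnants of the blue/white screening system. The automated annotation labels the roughly 645 bp open reading frame as human RAB11A. This reflects homology-based matching to a closely related orthologue rather than the actual species of origin, which the catalogue gives as zebrafish. A short flanking hit to a hornet peptide and a small lacI fragment are likely annotation artefacts of backbone sequence.

The coding sequence is flanked by opposing bacteriophage promoters. T7 lies upstream in the same orientation as the ORF, so it would give sense transcripts, and SP6 lies downstream pointing back into the insert, so it would give antisense RNA. This arrangement suits in vitro transcription of riboprobes, consistent with the stated purpose of in situ hybridisation for mapping rab11al expression. There is no eukaryotic promoter, tag or reporter, so the plasmid is not an expression vector, but it can serve as a sequence-verified template for subcloning or PCR.
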