Addgene plasmid #80530: Rab11al cds in pGem-T Easy
Purpose: Can be used for in situ hybridisation or other purposes
Depositing lab: Rob Parton. Depositing organization: University of Queensland, Institute for Molecular Bioscience. Publication: A plasmid library of full-length zebrafish rab proteins for in vivo cell biology. Hall TE, Martel N, Lo HP, Xiong Z, Parton RG. Cell Logist. 2017 Mar 1;7(1):e1301151. doi: 10.1080/21592799.2017.1301151. eCollection 2017. PubMed 28396820.
Backbone
  Vector backbone: pGemT easy
  Backbone manufacturer: Promega
Growth in bacteria
  Bacterial resistance: Ampicillin, 100 μg/mL
  Growth temperature: 37°C
  Growth strain: DH5alpha
  Copy number: High Copy
Gene/Insert
  Gene/Insert name: rab11al
  Species: D. rerio (zebrafish)
  Entrez Gene: rab11al (a.k.a. fc54g10, wu:fc54g10, zgc:63565)
Terms and licenses: Academic/Nonprofit Terms; Industry Terms: Not Available to Industry
How to cite: Rab11al cds in pGem-T Easy was a gift from Rob Parton (Addgene plasmid # 80530 ; http://n2t.net/addgene:80530 ; RRID:Addgene_80530)
